Addgene plasmid #215828: EXT1- D164A-pLJC2-3XFLAG
Purpose: Ectopic expression of catalytically inactive mutant (EXT1-D164A-FLAG) in mammalian cells
Depositing lab: Yoav Shaul. Depositing organization: Hebrew University. Publication: The exostosin glycosyltransferase 1/STAT3 axis is a driver of breast cancer aggressiveness. Solaimuthu B, Khatib A, Tanna M, Karmi A, Hayashi A, Abu Rmaileh A, Lichtenstein M, Takoe S, Jolly MK, Shaul YD. Proc Natl Acad Sci U S A. 2024 Jan 16;121(3):e2316733121. doi: 10.1073/pnas.2316733121. Epub 2024 Jan 12. PubMed 38215181.
Backbone
  Vector backbone: pLJC2
  Total vector size (bp): 9676
  Vector type: Mammalian Expression, Lentiviral
  Selectable markers: Puromycin
Growth in bacteria
  Bacterial resistance: Ampicillin, 100 μg/mL
  Growth temperature: 30°C
  Growth strain: NEB Stable
  Copy number: High Copy
Gene/Insert
  Gene/Insert name: Exostosin glycosyltransferase 1 Mutant (alt name: EXT1-D164A)
  Species: H. sapiens (human)
  Entrez Gene: EXT1 (a.k.a. EXT, LGCR, LGS, TRPS2, TTV)
  Tag / fusion protein: 3X Flag
Terms and licenses: Academic/Nonprofit Terms; Industry Terms: Not Available to Industry
How to cite: EXT1- D164A-pLJC2-3XFLAG was a gift from Yoav Shaul (Addgene plasmid # 215828 ; http://n2t.net/addgene:215828 ; RRID:Addgene_215828)
