[The description below was written by a language model from this plasmid's Addgene catalogue record and pLannotate feature annotations shown in this document.]
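Description:
EXT1-D164A-pLJC2-3XFLAG is a third-generation-style, self-inactivating HIV-1 lentiviral transfer plasmid of about 9.7 kb, built on the pLJC2 backbone for ectopic expression of a mutant human exostosin glycosyltransferase 1 in mammalian cells. In bacteria it is maintained by a high-copy ColE1/pUC-type origin and selected with ampicillin through the β-lactamase gene. The backbone also carries an f1 origin, an SV40 origin and poly(A) signal, and remnants of a lac/T3/T7 cloning region. The viral portion comprises an RSV promoter driving a truncated 5' LTR, the Ψ packaging signal with a partial gag sequence, the Rev response element, a cPPT/CTS element and a ΔU3 3' LTR. Genomic RNA can therefore be produced and packaged when helper functions are supplied in trans, while the integrated provirus lacks LTR promoter activity.

The payload is a CMV enhancer/promoter, which spans the numbering origin of the circular map, driving the EXT1 coding sequence. A 3xFLAG epitope lies just downstream of this sequence, consistent with a C-terminal tag for detection or immunoprecipitation. The insert carries the D164A substitution, which the record describes as rendering the enzyme catalytically inactive; EXT1 normally participates in heparan sulfate biosynthesis. A partial U6 promoter annotated just upstream of the CMV enhancer appears to be a backbone remnant. Downstream of the tagged gene, a human PGK promoter expresses puromycin N-acetyltransferase, so transduced or transfected cells can be selected with puromycin. The construct is suited to stable expression of the inactive mutant, for example as a comparison to wild-type EXT1 when asking whether a phenotype depends on glycosyltransferase activity. The associated work concerns EXT1 in breast cancer aggressiveness.
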