Features (pLannotate 1.2.2; 29 found; start..end, strand, type, name):
      1..204     +  promoter       CMV promoter: human cytomegalovirus (CMV) immediate early promoter
    256..2493    +  CDS            EXT1: EXT1_HUMAN - Experimental evidence at protein level: Swiss-Prot protein existence level 1. Glycosyltransferase required for the biosynthesis of heparan- sulfate. The EXT1/EXT2 complex possesses substantially higher glycosyltransferase activity than EXT1 or EXT2 alone. Appears to be a tumor suppressor. Required for the exosomal release of SDCBP, CD63 and syndecan (PubMed:22660413). From Homo sapiens (Human).
   2515..2580    +  CDS            3xFLAG: three tandem FLAG® epitope tags, followed by an enterokinase cleavage site
   2628..2745    +  misc_feature   cPPT/CTS: central polypurine tract and central termination sequence of HIV-1
   2794..3304    +  promoter       hPGK promoter: human phosphoglycerate kinase 1 promoter
   3326..3925    +  CDS            PuroR: puromycin N-acetyltransferase; pac from Streptomyces alboniger; confers resistance to puromycin
   3968..4051    +  CDS            nef (fragment): NEF_HV1Z2 - Experimental evidence at protein level: Swiss-Prot protein existence level 1. Extracellular Nef protein targets CD4(+) T-lymphocytes for apoptosis by interacting with CXCR4 surface receptors. From Human immunodeficiency virus type 1 group M subtype D (isolate Z2/CDC-Z34) (HIV-1).
   4053..4286    +  LTR            3' LTR (ΔU3): self-inactivating 3' long terminal repeat (LTR) from HIV-1
   4358..4479    +  polyA_signal   SV40 poly(A) signal: SV40 polyadenylation signal
   4519..4654    +  rep_origin     SV40 ori: SV40 origin of replication
   4677..4693    -  promoter       T7 promoter (fragment): promoter for bacteriophage T7 RNA polymerase
   4701..4856    +  CDS            lacZα (fragment): LacZα fragment of β-galactosidase; lacZ fragment
   4861..5289    +  rep_origin     f1 ori (sequence partly withheld): f1 bacteriophage origin of replication; arrow indicates direction of (+) strand synthesis
   5342..5446    +  promoter       AmpR promoter: bla
   5447..6307    +  CDS            AmpR: β-lactamase; bla; confers resistance to ampicillin, carbenicillin, and related antibiotics
   6478..7066    +  rep_origin     ori: high-copy-number ColE1/pMB1/pBR322/pUC origin of replication
   7249..7341    +  CDS            lacI (fragment): lac repressor; lacI; The lac repressor binds to the lac operator to inhibit transcription in E. coli. This inhibition can be relieved by adding lactose or isopropyl-β-D-thiogalactopyranoside (IPTG).
   7354..7375    +  protein_bind   CAP binding site: CAP binding activates transcription in the presence of cAMP. E. coli catabolite activator protein
   7390..7420    +  promoter       lac promoter: promoter for the E. coli lac operon
   7428..7444    +  protein_bind   lac operator: The lac repressor binds to the lac operator to inhibit transcription in E. coli. This inhibition can be relieved by adding lactose or isopropyl-β-D-thiogalactopyranoside (IPTG). lac repressor encoded by lacI
   7489..7507    +  promoter       T3 promoter: promoter for bacteriophage T3 RNA polymerase
   7535..7761    +  promoter       RSV promoter: Rous sarcoma virus enhancer/promoter
   7762..7942    +  LTR            5' LTR (truncated): truncated 5' long terminal repeat (LTR) from HIV-1
   7989..8114    +  misc_feature   HIV-1 Ψ: packaging signal of human immunodeficiency virus type 1
   8098..8461    +  CDS            HIV-1 gag (fragment): gag protein from human immunodeficiency virus 1; gag
   8607..8840    +  misc_feature   RRE: The Rev response element (RRE) of HIV-1 allows for Rev-dependent mRNA export from the nucleus to the cytoplasm.
   9217..9317    +  CDS            Rev (fragment): human immunodeficiency virus 1 (HIV-1) Rev protein; rev; enhances nuclear export of unspliced and incompletely spliced viral mRNAs
   9367..9550    +  promoter       U6 promoter (fragment): RNA polymerase III promoter for human U6 snRNA
   9541..9675    +  enhancer       CMV enhancer (fragment): human cytomegalovirus immediate early enhancer; contains an 18-bp deletion relative to the standard CMV enhancer
>Addgene plasmid #215828 | EXT1- D164A-pLJC2-3XFLAG | addgene full sequence | sequence record 425323 | Addgene NGS Result
GTGATGCGGTTTTGGCAGTACATCAATGGGCGTGGATAGCGGTTTGACTCACGGGGATTTCCAAGTCTCC
ACCCCATTGACGTCAATGGGAGTTTGTTTTGGCACCAAAATCAACGGGACTTTCCAAAATGTCGTAACAA
CTCCGCCCCATTGACGCAAATGGGCGGTAGGCGTGTACGGTGGGAGGTCTATATAAGCAGAGCTGGTTTA
GTGAACCGTCAGATCCGCTAGCGCTACCGGTTTAATTAAGCCACCATGCAGGCCAAAAAACGCTATTTCA
TCCTGCTCTCAGCTGGCTCTTGTCTCGCCCTTTTGTTTTATTTCGGAGGCTTGCAGTTTAGGGCATCGAG
GAGCCACAGCCGGAGAGAAGAACACAGCGGTAGGAATGGCTTGCACCACCCCAGTCCGGATCATTTCTGG
CCCCGCTTCCCGGACGCTCTGCGCCCCTTCGTTCCTTGGGATCAATTGGAAAACGAGGATTCCAGCGTGC
ACATTTCCCCCCGGCAGAAGCGAGATGCCAACTCCAGCATCTACAAAGGCAAGAAGTGCCGCATGGAGTC
CTGCTTCGATTTCACCCTTTGCAAGAAAAACGGCTTCAAAGTCTACGTATACCCACAGCAAAAAGGGGAG
AAAATCGCCGAAAGTTACCAAAACATTCTAGCGGCCATCGAGGGCTCCAGGTTCTACACCTCGGACCCCA
GCCAGGCGTGCCTCTTTGTCCTGAGTCTGGATACTTTAGACAGAGCGCAGTTGTCACCTCAGTATGTGCA
CAATTTGAGATCCAAAGTGCAGAGTCTCCACTTGTGGAACAATGGTAGGAATCATTTAATTTTTAATTTA
TATTCCGGCACTTGGCCTGACTACACCGAGGACGTGGGGTTTGACATCGGCCAGGCGATGCTGGCCAAAG
CCAGCATCAGTACTGAAAACTTCCGACCCAACTTTGATGTTTCTATTCCCCTCTTTTCTAAGGATCATCC
CAGGACAGGAGGGGAGAGGGGGTTTTTGAAGTTCAACACCATCCCTCCTCTCAGGAAGTACATGCTGGTA
TTCAAGGGGAAGAGGTACCTGACAGGGATAGGATCAGACACCAGGAATGCCTTATATCACGTCCATAACG
GGGAGGACGTTGTGCTCCTCACCACCTGCAAGCATGGCAAAGACTGGCAAAAGCACAAGGATTCTCGCTG
TGACAGAGACAACACCGAGTATGAGAAGTATGATTATCGGGAAATGCTGCACAATGCCACTTTCTGTCTG
GTTCCTCGTGGTCGCAGGCTTGGGTCCTTCAGATTCCTGGAGGCTTTGCAGGCTGCCTGCGTCCCTGTGA
TGCTCAGCAATGGATGGGAGTTGCCATTCTCTGAAGTGATTAATTGGAACCAAGCTGCCGTCATAGGCGA
TGAGAGATTGTTATTACAGATTCCTTCTACAATCAGGTCTATTCATCAGGATAAAATCCTAGCACTTAGA
CAGCAGACACAATTCTTGTGGGAGGCTTATTTTTCTTCAGTTGAGAAGATTGTATTAACTACACTAGAGA
TTATTCAGGACAGAATATTCAAGCACATATCACGTAACAGTTTAATATGGAACAAACATCCTGGAGGATT
GTTCGTACTACCACAGTATTCATCTTATCTGGGAGATTTTCCTTACTACTATGCTAATTTAGGTTTAAAG
CCCCCCTCCAAATTCACTGCAGTCATCCATGCGGTGACCCCCCTGGTCTCTCAGTCCCAGCCAGTGTTGA
AGCTTCTCGTGGCTGCAGCCAAGTCCCAGTACTGTGCCCAGATCATAGTTCTATGGAATTGTGACAAGCC
CCTACCAGCCAAACACCGCTGGCCTGCCACTGCTGTGCCTGTCGTCGTCATTGAAGGAGAGAGCAAGGTT
ATGAGCAGCCGTTTTCTGCCCTACGACAACATCATCACAGACGCCGTGCTCAGCCTTGACGAGGACACGG
TGCTTTCAACAACAGAGGTGGATTTCGCCTTCACAGTGTGGCAGAGCTTCCCTGAGAGGATTGTGGGGTA
CCCCGCGCGCAGCCACTTCTGGGATAACTCTAAGGAGCGGTGGGGATACACATCAAAGTGGACGAACGAC
TACTCCATGGTGTTGACAGGAGCTGCTATTTACCACAAATATTATCACTACCTATACTCCCATTACCTGC
CAGCCAGCCTGAAGAACATGGTGGACCAATTGGCCAATTGTGAGGACATTCTCATGAACTTCCTGGTGTC
TGCTGTGACAAAATTGCCTCCAATCAAAGTGACCCAGAAGAAGCAGTATAAGGAGACAATGATGGGACAG
ACTTCTCGGGCTTCCCGTTGGGCTGACCCTGACCACTTTGCCCAGCGACAGAGCTGCATGAATACGTTTG
CCAGCTGGTTTGGCTACATGCCGCTGATCCACTCTCAGATGAGGCTCGACCCCGTCCTCTTTAAAGACCA
GGTCTCTATTTTGAGGAAGAAATACCGAGACATTGAGCGACTTGGAGGCAGCGCGGCCGCAGGCGACTAC
AAAGACCATGACGGTGATTATAAAGATCATGACATTGATTACAAGGATGACGATGACAAGTAATAAGAAT
TCTCGACCTCGAGACAAATGGCAGTATTCATCCACAATTTTAAAAGAAAAGGGGGGATTGGGGGGTACAG
TGCAGGGGAAAGAATAGTAGACATAATAGCAACAGACATACAAACTAAAGAATTACAAAAACAAATTACA
AAAATTCAAAATTTTCGGGTTTATTACAGGGACAGCAGAGATCCACTTTGGCCGCGGCTCGAGGGGGTTG
GGGTTGCGCCTTTTCCAAGGCAGCCCTGGGTTTGCGCAGGGACGCGGCTGCTCTGGGCGTGGTTCCGGGA
AACGCAGCGGCGCCGACCCTGGGTCTCGCACATTCTTCACGTCCGTTCGCAGCGTCACCCGGATCTTCGC
CGCTACCCTTGTGGGCCCCCCGGCGACGCTTCCTGCTCCGCCCCTAAGTCGGGAAGGTTCCTTGCGGTTC
GCGGCGTGCCGGACGTGACAAACGGAAGCCGCACGTCTCACTAGTACCCTCGCAGACGGACAGCGCCAGG
GAGCAATGGCAGCGCGCCGACCGCGATGGGCTGTGGCCAATAGCGGCTGCTCAGCAGGGCGCGCCGAGAG
CAGCGGCCGGGAAGGGGCGGTGCGGGAGGCGGGGTGTGGGGCGGTAGTGTGGGCCCTGTTCCTGCCCGCG
CGGTGTTCCGCATTCTGCAAGCCTCCGGAGCGCACGTCGGCAGTCGGCTCCCTCGTTGACCGAATCACCG
ACCTCTCTCCCCAGGGGGATCCACCGGAGCTTACCATGACCGAGTACAAGCCCACGGTGCGCCTCGCCAC
CCGCGACGACGTCCCCAGGGCCGTACGCACCCTCGCCGCCGCGTTCGCCGACTACCCCGCCACGCGCCAC
ACCGTCGATCCGGACCGCCACATCGAGCGGGTCACCGAGCTGCAAGAACTCTTCCTCACGCGCGTCGGGC
TCGACATCGGCAAGGTGTGGGTCGCGGACGACGGCGCCGCGGTGGCGGTCTGGACCACGCCGGAGAGCGT
CGAAGCGGGGGCGGTGTTCGCCGAGATCGGCCCGCGCATGGCCGAGTTGAGCGGTTCCCGGCTGGCCGCG
CAGCAACAGATGGAAGGCCTCCTGGCGCCGCACCGGCCCAAGGAGCCCGCGTGGTTCCTGGCCACCGTCG
GCGTCTCGCCCGACCACCAGGGCAAGGGTCTGGGCAGCGCCGTCGTGCTCCCCGGAGTGGAGGCGGCCGA
GCGCGCCGGGGTGCCCGCCTTCCTGGAGACCTCCGCGCCCCGCAACCTCCCCTTCTACGAGCGGCTCGGC
TTCACCGTCACCGCCGACGTCGAGGTGCCCGAAGGACCGCGCACCTGGTGCATGACCCGCAAGCCCGGTG
CCTGACGCCCGCCCCACGACCCGCAGCGCCCGACCGAAAGGAGCGCACGACCCCATGCATCGGTACCTTT
AAGACCAATGACTTACAAGGCAGCTGTAGATCTTAGCCACTTTTTAAAAGAAAAGGGGGGACTGGAAGGG
CTAATTCACTCCCAACGAAGACAAGATCTGCTTTTTGCTTGTACTGGGTCTCTCTGGTTAGACCAGATCT
GAGCCTGGGAGCTCTCTGGCTAACTAGGGAACCCACTGCTTAAGCCTCAATAAAGCTTGCCTTGAGTGCT
TCAAGTAGTGTGTGCCCGTCTGTTGTGTGACTCTGGTAACTAGAGATCCCTCAGACCCTTTTAGTCAGTG
TGGAAAATCTCTAGCAGTAGTAGTTCATGTCATCTTATTATTCAGTATTTATAACTTGCAAAGAAATGAA
TATCAGAGAGTGAGAGGAACTTGTTTATTGCAGCTTATAATGGTTACAAATAAAGCAATAGCATCACAAA
TTTCACAAATAAAGCATTTTTTTCACTGCATTCTAGTTGTGGTTTGTCCAAACTCATCAATGTATCTTAT
CATGTCTGGCTCTAGCTATCCCGCCCCTAACTCCGCCCATCCCGCCCCTAACTCCGCCCAGTTCCGCCCA
TTCTCCGCCCCATGGCTGACTAATTTTTTTTATTTATGCAGAGGCCGAGGCCGCCTCGGCCTCTGAGCTA
TTCCAGAAGTAGTGAGGAGGCTTTTTTGGAGGCCTAGGGACGTACCCAATTCGCCATATAGTGAGTCGTA
TTACGCGCGCTCACTGGCCGTCGTTTTACAACGTCGTGACTGGGAAAACCCTGGCGTTACCCAACTTAAT
CGCCTTGCAGCACATCCCCCTTTCGCCAGCTGGCGTAATAGCGAAGAGGCCCGCACCGATCGCCCTTCCC
AACAGTTGCGCAGCCTGAATGGCGAATGGG
[124 nt withheld, positions 4861-4984]
C
[91 nt withheld, positions 4986-5076]
A
[49 nt withheld, positions 5078-5126]
CCTTTGACGTTGGAGTCCACGTTCTTT
[37 nt withheld, positions 5154-5190]
ACCCTATCTCGGTCTATTCTTTTGATTTATAAGGGATTTTGCCGATTTCGGCCTATTGGTTAAAAAATGA
GCTGATTTAACAAAAATTTAACGCGAATTTTAACAAAATATTAACGCTTACAATTTAGGTGGCACTTTTC
GGGGAAATGTGCGCGGAACCCCTATTTGTTTATTTTTCTAAATACATTCAAATATGTATCCGCTCATGAG
ACAATAACCCTGATAAATGCTTCAATAATATTGAAAAAGGAAGAGTATGAGTATTCAACATTTCCGTGTC
GCCCTTATTCCCTTTTTTGCGGCATTTTGCCTTCCTGTTTTTGCTCACCCAGAAACGCTGGTGAAAGTAA
AAGATGCTGAAGATCAGTTGGGTGCACGAGTGGGTTACATCGAACTGGATCTCAACAGCGGTAAGATCCT
TGAGAGTTTTCGCCCCGAAGAACGTTTTCCAATGATGAGCACTTTTAAAGTTCTGCTATGTGGCGCGGTA
TTATCCCGTATTGACGCCGGGCAAGAGCAACTCGGTCGCCGCATACACTATTCTCAGAATGACTTGGTTG
AGTACTCACCAGTCACAGAAAAGCATCTTACGGATGGCATGACAGTAAGAGAATTATGCAGTGCTGCCAT
AACCATGAGTGATAACACTGCGGCCAACTTACTTCTGACAACGATCGGAGGACCGAAGGAGCTAACCGCT
TTTTTGCACAACATGGGGGATCATGTAACTCGCCTTGATCGTTGGGAACCGGAGCTGAATGAAGCCATAC
CAAACGACGAGCGTGACACCACGATGCCTGTAGCAATGGCAACAACGTTGCGCAAACTATTAACTGGCGA
ACTACTTACTCTAGCTTCCCGGCAACAATTAATAGACTGGATGGAGGCGGATAAAGTTGCAGTACCACTT
CTGCGCTCGGCCCTTCCGGCTGGCTGGTTTATTGCTGATAAATCTGGAGCCGGTGAGCGTGGGTCTCGCG
GTATCATTGCAGCACTGGGGCCAGATGGTAAGCCCTCCCGTATCGTAGTTATCTACACGACGGGGAGTCA
GGCAACTATGGATGAACGAAATAGACAGATCGCTGAGATAGGTGCCTCACTGATTAAGCATTGGTAACTG
TCAGACCAAGTTTACTCATATATACTTTAGATTGATTTAAAACTTCATTTTTAATTTAAAAGGATCTAGG
TGAAGATCCTTTTTGATAATCTCATGACCAAAATCCCTTAACGTGAGTTTTCGTTCCACTGAGCGTCAGA
CCCCGTAGAAAAGATCAAAGGATCTTCTTGAGATCCTTTTTTTCTGCGCGTAATCTGCTGCTTGCAAACA
AAAAAACCACCGCTACCAGCGGTGGTTTGTTTGCCGGATCAAGAGCTACCAACTCTTTTTCCGAAGGTAA
CTGGCTTCAGCAGAGCGCAGATACCAAATACTGTTCTTCTAGTGTAGCCGTAGTTAGGCCACCACTTCAA
GAACTCTGTAGCACCGCCTACATACCTCGCTCTGCTAATCCTGTTACCAGTGGCTGCTGCCAGTGGCGAT
AAGTCGTGTCTTACCGGGTTGGACTCAAGACGATAGTTACCGGATAAGGCGCAGCGGTCGGGCTGAACGG
GGGGTTCGTGCACACAGCCCAGCTTGGAGCGAACGACCTACACCGAACTGAGATACCTACAGCGTGAGCT
ATGAGAAAGCGCCACGCTTCCCGAAGGGAGAAAGGCGGACAGGTATCCGGTAAGCGGCAGGGTCGGAACA
GGAGAGCGCACGAGGGAGCTTCCAGGGGGAAACGCCTGGTATCTTTATAGTCCTGTCGGGTTTCGCCACC
TCTGACTTGAGCGTCGATTTTTGTGATGCTCGTCAGGGGGGCGGAGCCTATGGAAAAACGCCAGCAACGC
GGCCTTTTTACGGTTCCTGGCCTTTTGCTGGCCTTTTGCTCACATGTTCTTTCCTGCGTTATCCCCTGAT
TCTGTGGATAACCGTATTACCGCCTTTGAGTGAGCTGATACCGCTCGCCGCAGCCGAACGACCGAGCGCA
GCGAGTCAGTGAGCGAGGAAGCGGAAGAGCGCCCAATACGCAAACCGCCTCTCCCCGCGCGTTGGCCGAT
TCATTAATGCAGCTGGCACGACAGGTTTCCCGACTGGAAAGCGGGCAGTGAGCGCAACGCAATTAATGTG
AGTTAGCTCACTCATTAGGCACCCCAGGCTTTACACTTTATGCTTCCGGCTCGTATGTTGTGTGGAATTG
TGAGCGGATAACAATTTCACACAGGAAACAGCTATGACCATGATTACGCCAAGCGCGCAATTAACCCTCA
CTAAAGGGAACAAAAGCTGGAGCTGCAAGCTTAATGTAGTCTTATGCAATACTCTTGTAGTCTTGCAACA
TGGTAACGATGAGTTAGCAACATGCCTTACAAGGAGAGAAAAAGCACCGTGCATGCCGATTGGTGGAAGT
AAGGTGGTACGATCGTGCCTTATTAGGAAGGCAACAGACGGGTCTGACATGGATTGGACGAACCACTGAA
TTGCCGCATTGCAGAGATATTGTATTTAAGTGCCTAGCTCGATACATAAACGGGTCTCTCTGGTTAGACC
AGATCTGAGCCTGGGAGCTCTCTGGCTAACTAGGGAACCCACTGCTTAAGCCTCAATAAAGCTTGCCTTG
AGTGCTTCAAGTAGTGTGTGCCCGTCTGTTGTGTGACTCTGGTAACTAGAGATCCCTCAGACCCTTTTAG
TCAGTGTGGAAAATCTCTAGCAGTGGCGCCCGAACAGGGACTTGAAAGCGAAAGGGAAACCAGAGGAGCT
CTCTCGACGCAGGACTCGGCTTGCTGAAGCGCGCACGGCAAGAGGCGAGGGGCGGCGACTGGTGAGTACG
CCAAAAATTTTGACTAGCGGAGGCTAGAAGGAGAGAGATGGGTGCGAGAGCGTCAGTATTAAGCGGGGGA
GAATTAGATCGCGATGGGAAAAAATTCGGTTAAGGCCAGGGGGAAAGAAAAAATATAAATTAAAACATAT
AGTATGGGCAAGCAGGGAGCTAGAACGATTCGCAGTTAATCCTGGCCTGTTAGAAACATCAGAAGGCTGT
AGACAAATACTGGGACAGCTACAACCATCCCTTCAGACAGGATCAGAAGAACTTAGATCATTATATAATA
CAGTAGCAACCCTCTATTGTGTGCATCAAAGGATAGAGATAAAAGACACCAAGGAAGCTTTAGACAAGAT
AGAGGAAGAGCAAAACAAAAGTAAGACCACCGCACAGCAAGCAGCAGCTGATCTTCAGACCTGGAGGAGG
AGATATGAGGGACAATTGGAGAAGTGAATTATATAAATATAAAGTAGTAAAAATTGAACCATTAGGAGTA
GCACCCACCAAGGCAAAGAGAAGAGTGGTGCAGAGAGAAAAAAGAGCAGTGGGAATAGGAGCTTTGTTCC
TTGGGTTCTTGGGAGCAGCAGGAAGCACTATGGGCGCAGCGTCAATGACGCTGACGGTACAGGCCAGACA
ATTATTGTCTGGTATAGTGCAGCAGCAGAACAATTTGCTGAGGGCTATTGAGGCGCAACAGCATCTGTTG
CAACTCACAGTCTGGGGCATCAAGCAGCTCCAGGCAAGAATCCTGGCTGTGGAAAGATACCTAAAGGATC
AACAGCTCCTGGGGATTTGGGGTTGCTCTGGAAAACTCATTTGCACCACTGCTGTGCCTTGGAATGCTAG
TTGGAGTAATAAATCTCTGGAACAGATTTGGAATCACACGACCTGGATGGAGTGGGACAGAGAAATTAAC
AATTACACAAGCTTAATACACTCCTTAATTGAAGAATCGCAAAACCAGCAAGAAAAGAATGAACAAGAAT
TATTGGAATTAGATAAATGGGCAAGTTTGTGGAATTGGTTTAACATAACAAATTGGCTGTGGTATATAAA
ATTATTCATAATGATAGTAGGAGGCTTGGTAGGTTTAAGAATAGTTTTTGCTGTACTTTCTATAGTGAAT
AGAGTTAGGCAGGGATATTCACCATTATCGTTTCAGACCCACCTCCCAACCCCGAGGGGACCCGACAGGC
CCGAAGGAATAGAAGAAGAAGGTGGAGAGAGAGACAGAGACAGATCCATTCGATTAGTGAACGGATCTCG
ACGGTATCGATCACGAGACTAGCCTCGAGCAGCAGCCCCCTTCACCGAGGGCCTATTTCCCATGATTCCT
TCATATTTGCATATACGATACAAGGCTGTTAGAGAGATAATTGGAATTAATTTGACTGTAAACACAAAGA
TATTAGTACAAAATACGTGACGTAGAAAGTAATAATTTCTTGGGTAGTTTGCAGTTTTAAAATTATGTTT
TAAAATGGACTATCATATGCCAAGTACGCCCCCTATTGACGTCAATGACGGTAAATGGCCCGCCTGGCAT
TATGCCCAGTACATGACCTTATGGGACTTTCCTACTTGGCAGTACATCTACGTATTAGTCATCGCTATTA
CCATG
